Addgene plasmid #185477: fluoPEER-GFP>BFP
Purpose: Fluorescent reporter for a Y66H mutation to convert a GFP to BFP.
Depositing lab: Sabine Fuchs. Depositing organization: University Medical Centre Utrecht. Publication: Mutation-specific reporter for optimization and enrichment of prime editing. Schene IF, Joore IP, Baijens JHL, Stevelink R, Kok G, Shehata S, Ilcken EF, Nieuwenhuis ECM, Bolhuis DP, van Rees RCM, Spelier SA, van der Doef HPJ, Beekman JM, Houwen RHJ, Nieuwenhuis EES, Fuchs SA. Nat Commun. 2022 Mar 1;13(1):1028. doi: 10.1038/s41467-022-28656-3. PubMed 35232966.
Backbone
  Vector backbone: pmGFP-P2A-K0-P2A-RFP
  Backbone manufacturer: Ramanujan Hegde
  Backbone size w/o insert (bp): 5964
  Total vector size (bp): 5986
  Vector type: Mammalian Expression
Growth in bacteria
  Bacterial resistance: Kanamycin, 50 μg/mL
  Growth temperature: 37°C
  Growth strain: DH5alpha
  Copy number: High Copy
Gene/Insert
  Gene/Insert name: GFP-Y66-editing-site
  Species: Synthetic
  Insert size (bp): 46
  Promoter: CMV
  Cloning method: Restriction Enzyme; 5′ cloning site SalI (not destroyed); 3′ cloning site Acc65I (not destroyed)
  Sequencing primers: 5′ atgtggcgattctacacagaag; 3′ ttggtcaccttcagcttgg
Terms and licenses: Academic/Nonprofit Terms; Industry Terms: Not Available to Industry
Depositor comments: The reporter can be used in combination with pegRNA-GFP>BFP_Y66H-NGG with any type of prime editor. This pegRNA does not edit the human genome, therefore the combination of this reporter and the corresponding pegRNA can be cotransfected with your own pegRNA of interest to enrich for prime edited cells. Editing on the reporter will result in mCherry fluorescence.
How to cite: fluoPEER-GFP>BFP was a gift from Sabine Fuchs (Addgene plasmid # 185477 ; http://n2t.net/addgene:185477 ; RRID:Addgene_185477)
