[The description below was written by a language model from this plasmid's Addgene catalogue record and pLannotate feature annotations shown in this document.]
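Description:
fluoPEER-GFP>BFP is a 5,986 bp mammalian expression plasmid that serves as a transient fluorescent reporter of prime editing. It is built on the pmGFP-P2A-K0-P2A-RFP backbone. Propagation in E. coli relies on a high-copy ColE1/pUC-type origin and kanamycin selection. The Tn5 NeoR/KanR gene sits behind tandem bacterial (bla) and SV40 early promoters and ends in an HSV TK polyadenylation signal, so the same marker can in principle confer G418 resistance in mammalian cells. An f1 origin is also present.

The payload is a single CMV enhancer/promoter-driven transcription unit terminated by an SV40 poly(A) signal. It opens with EGFP, followed by a linker region inherited from the backbone that is annotated with a 3xFLAG tag and fragments of Sec61β and villin. Next comes the 46 bp synthetic insert, cloned between SalI and Acc65I, which the annotation detects as a short GFP-derived fragment and which carries the GFP Y66 target site. An mCherry coding sequence lies downstream. The backbone name implies P2A peptides separating these segments, although the feature table does not annotate them.

EGFP marks transfected cells, while, according to the depositor, successful editing of the inserted site results in mCherry fluorescence. The record does not spell out how the unedited insert keeps mCherry silent. The reporter is meant to be co-transfected with a matching Y66H (GFP-to-BFP) pegRNA and any prime editor. Because that pegRNA has no target in the human genome, the pair can be delivered alongside a user's own pegRNA, and mCherry-positive cells can then be taken to enrich for prime-edited cells or to compare and optimise editing conditions.
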