Features (pLannotate 1.2.2; 19 found; start..end, strand, type, name):
    110..698     +  rep_origin     ori: high-copy-number ColE1/pMB1/pBR322/pUC origin of replication
    873..1176    +  enhancer       CMV enhancer: human cytomegalovirus immediate early enhancer
   1177..1380    +  promoter       CMV promoter: human cytomegalovirus (CMV) immediate early promoter
   1425..2141    +  CDS            EGFP: EGFP is a basic (constitutively fluorescent) green fluorescent protein published in 1996, derived from Aequorea victoria. It is reported to be a rapidly-maturing weak dimer with moderate acid sensitivity.
   2220..2285    +  CDS            3xFLAG: three tandem FLAG® epitope tags, followed by an enterokinase cleavage site
   2295..2333    +  CDS            Sec61β (fragment): human Sec61β subunit of the translocon in the endoplasmic reticulum; SEC61B
   2334..2438    +  CDS            VIL1 (fragment) (sequence withheld): VILI_CHICK - Also known as VIL. Experimental evidence at protein level: Swiss-Prot protein existence level 1. Epithelial cell-specific Ca(2+)-regulated actin-modifying protein that modulates the reorganization of microvillar actin filaments. Plays a role in the actin nucleation, actin filament bundle assembly, actin filament capping and severing. Binds phosphatidylinositol 4,5-bisphosphate (PIP2) and lysophosphatidic acid (LPA); binds LPA with higher affinity than PIP2. Binding to LPA increases its phosphorylation by SRC and inhibits all actin-modifying activities. Binding to PIP2 inhibits act
   2442..2612    +  CDS            Sec61β (fragment): human Sec61β subunit of the translocon in the endoplasmic reticulum; SEC61B
   2621..2668    +  CDS            msGFP2 (fragment): photostable monomeric superfolder GFP (Valbuena et al., 2020)
   2745..3452    +  CDS            mCherry: monomeric derivative of DsRed fluorescent protein (Shaner et al., 2004) mammalian codon-optimized
   3479..3563    +  CDS            large T antigen (fragment): large T antigen from SV40 (simian virus 40)
   3586..3707    +  polyA_signal   SV40 poly(A) signal: SV40 polyadenylation signal
   3741..4169    -  rep_origin     f1 ori (sequence partly withheld): f1 bacteriophage origin of replication; arrow indicates direction of (+) strand synthesis
   4196..4300    +  promoter       AmpR promoter: bla
   4302..4659    +  promoter       SV40 promoter: SV40 enhancer and early promoter
   4694..5488    +  CDS            NeoR/KanR: aminoglycoside phosphotransferase from Tn5; aph(3')-II (or nptII); confers resistance to neomycin, kanamycin, and G418 (Geneticin®)
   5509..5661    +  CDS            ble (fragment): BLE_KLEPN - Experimental evidence at protein level: Swiss-Prot protein existence level 1. Binding protein with a strong affinity to the bleomycin family of antibiotics. Binds to CL990; an antimitotic-antibiotic compound. From Klebsiella pneumoniae.
   5720..5767    +  polyA_signal   HSV TK poly(A) signal: herpes simplex virus thymidine kinase polyadenylation signal (Cole and Stacy, 1985)
   5858..5874    -  polyA_signal   bGH poly(A) signal (fragment): bovine growth hormone polyadenylation signal
>Addgene plasmid #185477 | fluoPEER-GFP>BFP | addgene full sequence | sequence record 368139 | Addgene NGS Result
AAAGGATCTAGGTGAAGATCCTTTTTGATAATCTCATGACCAAAATCCCTTAACGTGAGTTTTCGTTCCA
CTGAGCGTCAGACCCCGTAGAAAAGATCAAAGGATCTTCTTGAGATCCTTTTTTTCTGCGCGTAATCTGC
TGCTTGCAAACAAAAAAACCACCGCTACCAGCGGTGGTTTGTTTGCCGGATCAAGAGCTACCAACTCTTT
TTCCGAAGGTAACTGGCTTCAGCAGAGCGCAGATACCAAATACTGTTCTTCTAGTGTAGCCGTAGTTAGG
CCACCACTTCAAGAACTCTGTAGCACCGCCTACATACCTCGCTCTGCTAATCCTGTTACCAGTGGCTGCT
GCCAGTGGCGATAAGTCGTGTCTTACCGGGTTGGACTCAAGACGATAGTTACCGGATAAGGCGCAGCGGT
CGGGCTGAACGGGGGGTTCGTGCACACAGCCCAGCTTGGAGCGAACGACCTACACCGAACTGAGATACCT
ACAGCGTGAGCTATGAGAAAGCGCCACGCTTCCCGAAGGGAGAAAGGCGGACAGGTATCCGGTAAGCGGC
AGGGTCGGAACAGGAGAGCGCACGAGGGAGCTTCCAGGGGGAAACGCCTGGTATCTTTATAGTCCTGTCG
GGTTTCGCCACCTCTGACTTGAGCGTCGATTTTTGTGATGCTCGTCAGGGGGGCGGAGCCTATGGAAAAA
CGCCAGCAACGCGGCCTTTTTACGGTTCCTGGCCTTTTGCTGGCCTTTTGCTCACATGTTCTTTCCTGCG
TTATCCCCTGATTCTGTGGATAACCGTATTACCGCCATGCATTAGTTATTAATAGTAATCAATTACGGGG
TCATTAGTTCATAGCCCATATATGGAGTTCCGCGTTACATAACTTACGGTAAATGGCCCGCCTGGCTGAC
CGCCCAACGACCCCCGCCCATTGACGTCAATAATGACGTATGTTCCCATAGTAACGCCAATAGGGACTTT
CCATTGACGTCAATGGGTGGAGTATTTACGGTAAACTGCCCACTTGGCAGTACATCAAGTGTATCATATG
CCAAGTACGCCCCCTATTGACGTCAATGACGGTAAATGGCCCGCCTGGCATTATGCCCAGTACATGACCT
TATGGGACTTTCCTACTTGGCAGTACATCTACGTATTAGTCATCGCTATTACCATGGTGATGCGGTTTTG
GCAGTACATCAATGGGCGTGGATAGCGGTTTGACTCACGGGGATTTCCAAGTCTCCACCCCATTGACGTC
AATGGGAGTTTGTTTTGGCACCAAAATCAACGGGACTTTCCAAAATGTCGTAACAACTCCGCCCCATTGA
CGCAAATGGGCGGTAGGCGTGTACGGTGGGAGGTCTATATAAGCAGAGCTGGTTTAGTGAACCGTCAGAT
CCGCTAGCGCTACCGGTCGCCACCATGGTGAGCAAGGGCGAGGAGCTGTTCACCGGGGTGGTGCCCATCC
TGGTCGAGCTGGACGGCGACGTAAACGGCCACAAGTTCAGCGTGTCCGGCGAGGGCGAGGGCGATGCCAC
CTACGGCAAGCTGACCCTGAAGTTCATCTGCACCACCGGCAAGCTGCCCGTGCCCTGGCCCACCCTCGTG
ACCACCCTGACCTACGGCGTGCAGTGCTTCAGCCGCTACCCCGACCACATGAAGCAGCACGACTTCTTCA
AGTCCGCCATGCCCGAAGGCTACGTCCAGGAGCGCACCATCTTCTTCAAGGACGACGGCAACTACAAGAC
CCGCGCCGAGGTGAAGTTCGAGGGCGACACCCTGGTGAACCGCATCGAGCTGAAGGGCATCGACTTCAAG
GAGGACGGCAACATCCTGGGGCACAAGCTGGAGTACAACTACAACAGCCACAACGTCTATATCATGGCCG
ACAAGCAGAAGAACGGCATCAAGGTGAACTTCAAGATCCGCCACAACATCGAGGACGGCAGCGTGCAGCT
CGCCGACCACTACCAGCAGAACACCCCCATCGGCGACGGCCCCGTGCTGCTGCCCGACAACCACTACCTG
AGCACCCAGTCCGCCCTGAGCAAAGACCCCAACGAGAAGCGCGATCACATGGTCCTTAAGGAGTTCGTGA
CCGCCGCCGGGATCACTCTCGGCATGGACGAGCTGTACAAGTCCGGAGGCAGCGGCGCCACCAACTTTTC
CCTGCTCAAGCAGGCCGGCGACGTGGAAGAGAATCCCGGCCCCGGTACTGACTACAAAGACCATGACGGT
GATTATAAAGATCATGACATCGATTACAAGGATGACGATGACAAGGCCGGATCTCCTGGTCCGACCCCCA
GTGGCACTAACGTGGGATCCTCA
[105 nt withheld, positions 2334-2438]
GGATCAGGGCGCTCTCCCAGCAAAGCAGTGGCCGCCCGGGCGGCGGGATCCACTGTCCGGCAGAGGAAAA
ATGCCAGCTGTGGGACAAGGAGTGCAGGCCGCACAACCTCGGCAGGCACCGGGGGGATGTGGCGATTCTA
CACAGAAGATTCACCTGGGCTCAAAGTTGGCCCTAGGTCGACCGTGACCACCCTGAACCTACGGCGTGCA
GTGCTTCAGCCGCTACCCCGGTACCGGAAGCGGAGCTACTAACTTCAGCCTGCTGAAGCAGGCTGGAGAC
GTGGAGGAGAACCCTGGACCTCTCGAGGTGAGCAAGGGCGAGGAGGATAACATGGCCATCATCAAGGAGT
TCATGCGCTTCAAGGTGCACATGGAGGGCTCCGTGAACGGCCACGAGTTCGAGATCGAGGGCGAGGGCGA
GGGCCGCCCCTACGAGGGCACCCAGACCGCCAAGCTGAAGGTGACCAAGGGTGGCCCCCTGCCCTTCGCC
TGGGACATCCTGTCCCCTCAGTTCATGTACGGCTCCAAGGCCTACGTGAAGCACCCCGCCGACATCCCCG
ACTACTTGAAGCTGTCCTTCCCCGAGGGCTTCAAGTGGGAGCGCGTGATGAACTTCGAGGACGGCGGCGT
GGTGACCGTGACCCAGGACTCCTCCCTGCAGGACGGCGAGTTCATCTACAAGGTGAAGCTGCGCGGCACC
AACTTCCCCTCCGACGGCCCCGTAATGCAGAAGAAGACCATGGGCTGGGAGGCCTCCTCCGAGCGGATGT
ACCCCGAGGACGGCGCCCTGAAGGGCGAGATCAAGCAGAGGCTGAAGCTGAAGGACGGCGGCCACTACGA
CGCTGAGGTCAAGACCACCTACAAGGCCAAGAAGCCCGTGCAGCTGCCCGGCGCCTACAACGTCAACATC
AAGTTGGACATCACCTCCCACAACGAGGACTACACCATCGTGGAACAGTACGAACGCGCCGAGGGCCGCC
ACTCCACCGGCGGCATGGACGAGCTGTACAAGTAAACTGGATCCACCGGATCTAGATAACTGATCATAAT
CAGCCATACCACATTTGTAGAGGTTTTACTTGCTTTAAAAAACCTCCCACACCTCCCCCTGAACCTGAAA
CATAAAATGAATGCAATTGTTGTTGTTAACTTGTTTATTGCAGCTTATAATGGTTACAAATAAAGCAATA
GCATCACAAATTTCACAAATAAAGCATTTTTTTCACTGCATTCTAGTTGTGGTTTGTCCAAACTCATCAA
TGTATCTTAACGCGTAAATTGTAAGCGTTAATATTTTGTTAAAATTCGCGTTAAATTTTTGTTAAATCAG
CTCATTTTTTAACCAATAGGCCGAAATCGGCAAAATCCCTTATAAATCAAAAGAATAGACCGAGATAGGG
T
[37 nt withheld, positions 3840-3876]
AAAGAACGTGGACTCCAACGTCAAAGG
[49 nt withheld, positions 3904-3952]
T
[91 nt withheld, positions 3954-4044]
G
[124 nt withheld, positions 4046-4169]
CAGGTGGCACTTTTCGGGGAAATGTGCGCGGAACCCCTATTTGTTTATTTTTCTAAATACATTCAAATAT
GTATCCGCTCATGAGACAATAACCCTGATAAATGCTTCAATAATATTGAAAAAGGAAGAGTCCTGAGGCG
GAAAGAACCAGCTGTGGAATGTGTGTCAGTTAGGGTGTGGAAAGTCCCCAGGCTCCCCAGCAGGCAGAAG
TATGCAAAGCATGCATCTCAATTAGTCAGCAACCAGGTGTGGAAAGTCCCCAGGCTCCCCAGCAGGCAGA
AGTATGCAAAGCATGCATCTCAATTAGTCAGCAACCATAGTCCCGCCCCTAACTCCGCCCATCCCGCCCC
TAACTCCGCCCAGTTCCGCCCATTCTCCGCCCCATGGCTGACTAATTTTTTTTATTTATGCAGAGGCCGA
GGCCGCCTCGGCCTCTGAGCTATTCCAGAAGTAGTGAGGAGGCTTTTTTGGAGGCCTAGGCTTTTGCAAA
GATCGATCAAGAGACAGGATGAGGATCGTTTCGCATGATTGAACAAGATGGATTGCACGCAGGTTCTCCG
GCCGCTTGGGTGGAGAGGCTATTCGGCTATGACTGGGCACAACAGACAATCGGCTGCTCTGATGCCGCCG
TGTTCCGGCTGTCAGCGCAGGGGCGCCCGGTTCTTTTTGTCAAGACCGACCTGTCCGGTGCCCTGAATGA
ACTGCAAGACGAGGCAGCGCGGCTATCGTGGCTGGCCACGACGGGCGTTCCTTGCGCAGCTGTGCTCGAC
GTTGTCACTGAAGCGGGAAGGGACTGGCTGCTATTGGGCGAAGTGCCGGGGCAGGATCTCCTGTCATCTC
ACCTTGCTCCTGCCGAGAAAGTATCCATCATGGCTGATGCAATGCGGCGGCTGCATACGCTTGATCCGGC
TACCTGCCCATTCGACCACCAAGCGAAACATCGCATCGAGCGAGCACGTACTCGGATGGAAGCCGGTCTT
GTCGATCAGGATGATCTGGACGAAGAGCATCAGGGGCTCGCGCCAGCCGAACTGTTCGCCAGGCTCAAGG
CGAGCATGCCCGACGGCGAGGATCTCGTCGTGACCCATGGCGATGCCTGCTTGCCGAATATCATGGTGGA
AAATGGCCGCTTTTCTGGATTCATCGACTGTGGCCGGCTGGGTGTGGCGGACCGCTATCAGGACATAGCG
TTGGCTACCCGTGATATTGCTGAAGAGCTTGGCGGCGAATGGGCTGACCGCTTCCTCGTGCTTTACGGTA
TCGCCGCTCCCGATTCGCAGCGCATCGCCTTCTATCGCCTTCTTGACGAGTTCTTCTGAGCGGGACTCTG
GGGTTCGAAATGACCGACCAAGCGACGCCCAACCTGCCATCACGAGATTTCGATTCCACCGCCGCCTTCT
ATGAAAGGTTGGGCTTCGGAATCGTTTTCCGGGACGCCGGCTGGATGATCCTCCAGCGCGGGGATCTCAT
GCTGGAGTTCTTCGCCCACCCTAGGGGGAGGCTAACTGAAACACGGAAGGAGACAATACCGGAAGGAACC
CGCGCTATGACGGCAATAAAAAGACAGAATAAAACGCACGGTGTTGGGTCGTTTGTTCATAAACGCGGGG
TTCGGTCCCAGGGCTGGCACTCTGTCGATACCCCACCGAGACCCCATTGGGGCCAATACGCCCGCGTTTC
TTCCTTTTCCCCACCCCACCCCCCAAGTTCGGGTGAAGGCCCAGGGCTCGCAGCCAACGTCGGGGCGGCA
GGCCCTGCCATAGCCTCAGGTTACTCATATATACTTTAGATTGATTTAAAACTTCATTTTTAATTTA
